Addgene plasmid #18066: FLAG-SENP8
Depositing lab: Edward Yeh. Depositing organization: University of Texas MD Anderson Cancer Center. Publication: Neddylation of a breast cancer-associated protein recruits a class III histone deacetylase that represses NFkappaB-dependent transcription. Gao F, Cheng J, Shi T, Yeh ET. Nat Cell Biol. 2006 Oct . 8(10):1171-7. 10.1038/ncb1483 PubMed 16998474.
Backbone
  Vector backbone: PFLAG-CMV
  Backbone manufacturer: Sigma
  Backbone size w/o insert (bp): 4700
  Vector type: Mammalian Expression
Growth in bacteria
  Bacterial resistance: Ampicillin, 100 μg/mL
  Growth temperature: 37°C
  Growth strain: DH5alpha
  Copy number: High Copy
Gene/Insert
  Gene/Insert name: SENP8
  Species: H. sapiens (human)
  Insert size (bp): 640
  Entrez Gene: SENP8 (a.k.a. DEN1, NEDP1, PRSC2)
  Tag / fusion protein: FLAG (N terminal on backbone)
  Cloning method: Restriction Enzyme; 5′ cloning site EcoRI (not destroyed); 3′ cloning site SalI (not destroyed)
  Sequencing primers: 5′ CMV-F
Terms and licenses: Academic/Nonprofit Terms; Industry Terms: Not Available to Industry
How to cite: FLAG-SENP8 was a gift from Edward Yeh (Addgene plasmid # 18066 ; http://n2t.net/addgene:18066 ; RRID:Addgene_18066)
