[The description below was written by a language model from this plasmid's Addgene catalogue record.]
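Description:
FLAG-SENP8 is a mammalian expression plasmid built on the commercial pFLAG-CMV backbone (about 4.7 kb without insert). It is maintained in E. coli as a high-copy plasmid under ampicillin selection. The record does not list an origin of replication or any selectable marker for mammalian cells, so it is best regarded as a vector for transient transfection unless other information shows otherwise.

The insert is the human SENP8 coding sequence, roughly 640 bp, cloned between EcoRI and SalI sites that both remain intact, so the insert can be excised or transferred by restriction digest. SENP8, also known as DEN1 or NEDP1, is a cysteine protease of the sentrin/SUMO-specific protease family that acts on the ubiquitin-like modifier NEDD8, processing its precursor and removing it from conjugated substrates. The backbone supplies an N-terminal FLAG epitope fused in frame to the insert. The promoter is not given as a separate field, but the backbone name and the CMV forward sequencing primer indicate that expression is driven by the cytomegalovirus immediate-early promoter, which gives strong constitutive transcription in most mammalian cell lines.

The FLAG tag allows the overexpressed protease to be detected by immunoblot or immunofluorescence and recovered by immunoprecipitation with anti-FLAG antibodies. The associated publication concerns neddylation of a breast cancer-associated protein and its effect on NF-κB-dependent transcription, which fits use of this plasmid to overexpress a deneddylating enzyme and test whether a protein's modification or function depends on NEDD8 conjugation. No feature table was provided, so finer details of the backbone cannot be confirmed here.
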