>Addgene plasmid #18066 | FLAG-SENP8 | addgene partial sequence | sequence record 23931 | CMV-F 5'-CGCAAATGGGCGGTAGGCGTG-3'
GGGGCNTTAGCAGAGCTCGTTTAGTGAACCGTCAGAATTGATCTACCATGGACTACAAAGACGATGACGA
CAAGCTTGCGGCCGCGAATTCGATGGACCCCGNTAGTCTTGAGTTACATGGACAGTCTACTGCGGCAATC
AGATGTCTCACTATTGGATCCGCCAAGCTGGCTCAATGACCATATTATTGGGTTTGCGTTTGAGTACTTT
GCCAACAGTCAGTTTCATGACTGCTCTGATCACGTCAGTTTCATCAGCCCTGAAGTCACCCAGTTCATCA
AGTGCACTAGCAACCCAGCAGAGATTGCCATGTTCCTTGAACCACTGGACCTCCCCAACAAGAGAGTTGT
ATTTTTAGCCATCAATGATAACTCCAACCAGGCAGCTGGAGGAACCCACTGGAGTTTATTGGTCTACCTC
CAAGATAAAAATAGCTTTTTTCATTATGATTCCCATAGCAGGAGCAACTCAGTTCACGCAAAGCAGGTAG
CAGAGAAACTGGAGGCTTTCTTAGGCAGAAAAGGAGACAAACTGGCCTTTGTGGAAGAGAAAGCCCCTGC
CCAACAAAACAGCTATGACTGTGGGATGTACGTGATATGTAACACTGAGGCCTTGTGTCAGAACTTCTTT
AGGCAACAGACAGAATCACTGCTGCAGCTACTCACCCCTGCATACATCACAAAGAAGAGGGGAGAATGGA
AAGATCTCATTGCCACACTTGCTAAAAAGTAGGTCGACTCTAGAGGATCCCGGGTGGCCCCCTGGTGACC
CCCCCCNGNGCCTCTCNGGNCCNGGGAAGTNGCCCTCNGTGC
